Addgene plasmid #208185: pSC101-GFPmut2(ΔmScarlet)
Purpose: GFP positive, mScarlet-I negative control
Depositing lab: Tanel Tenson. Depositing organization: University of Tartu. Publication: Fluorescent reporters give new insights into antibiotics-induced nonsense and frameshift mistranslation. Hinnu M, Putrins M, Kogermann K, Kaldalu N, Tenson T. Sci Rep. 2024 Mar 22;14(1):6883. doi: 10.1038/s41598-024-57597-8. PubMed 38519558.
Backbone
  Vector backbone: pSC101
  Backbone size w/o insert (bp): 3968
  Total vector size (bp): 5626
  Vector type: Bacterial Expression ; reporter
Growth in bacteria
  Bacterial resistance: Ampicillin, 100 μg/mL
  Growth temperature: 37°C
  Growth strain: DH5alpha
  Copy number: Low Copy
Gene/Insert
  Gene/Insert name: GFPmut2
  Species: Synthetic
  Insert size (bp): 725
  Promoter: Ptet+dnaK P1
  Cloning method: Ligation Independent Cloning
  Sequencing primers: 5′ ctcatgtttgacagcttatcatcgataagc
Terms and licenses: Academic/Nonprofit Terms; Industry Terms: Not Available to Industry
How to cite: pSC101-GFPmut2(ΔmScarlet) was a gift from Tanel Tenson (Addgene plasmid # 208185 ; http://n2t.net/addgene:208185 ; RRID:Addgene_208185)
