[The description below was written by a language model from this plasmid's Addgene catalogue record and pLannotate feature annotations shown in this document.]
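Description:
pSC101-GFPmut2(ΔmScarlet) is a low-copy bacterial expression and reporter plasmid built on the pSC101 backbone and propagated in E. coli. Replication relies on the pSC101 origin together with the plasmid-encoded Rep101 (RepA) initiator protein, which keeps copy number low and so limits plasmid-dosage effects on reporter signal. Selection is by ampicillin, through a β-lactamase gene under its own promoter. A short remnant of the tetracycline efflux gene adjoins AmpR but is only a fragment and should not be expected to confer resistance.

The payload is GFPmut2, a rapidly maturing green fluorescent protein derived from Aequorea victoria GFP. The catalogue gives the promoter as Ptet plus dnaK P1. The feature table annotates only the tet promoter upstream of the coding sequence, so the dnaK P1 element is not independently confirmed there. Downstream of GFPmut2 lie a very short match annotated as an mNeonGreen fragment and a partial polyhistidine tag, followed by the lambda t0 terminator. The short fluorescent-protein match may be residual sequence left by the deletion rather than a functional reporter, and the record does not say whether the His tag is in frame with GFP. Fragments of the rrnB T1 and T2 terminators flank the cassette and insulate it from read-through transcription.

As the name indicates, the mScarlet-I portion of a parental dual-colour reporter has been removed, making this the GFP-positive, mScarlet-I-negative control. It serves as a single-colour reference for fluorescence measurements in reporter assays of antibiotic-induced nonsense and frameshift mistranslation. The sequenced record is 4,875 nt, shorter than the 5,626 bp total listed in the catalogue, a discrepancy the record does not explain.
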