Features (pLannotate 1.2.2; 12 found; start..end, strand, type, name):
      9..191     -  CDS            TcR (fragment): tetracycline efflux protein; tet; confers resistance to tetracycline
    192..1052    -  CDS            AmpR: β-lactamase; bla; confers resistance to ampicillin, carbenicillin, and related antibiotics
   1053..1157    -  promoter       AmpR promoter: bla
   1211..1234    +  terminator     rrnB T2 terminator (fragment): transcription terminator T2 from the E. coli rrnB gene
   1444..1472    +  promoter       tet promoter: E. coli promoter for tetracycline efflux protein gene
   1545..2255    +  CDS            GFPmut2: GFPmut2 is a basic (constitutively fluorescent) green fluorescent protein published in 1996, derived from Aequorea victoria. It is reported to be a very rapidly-maturing weak dimer.
   2288..2312    +  CDS            mNeonGreen (fragment): bright monomeric yellow-green fluorescent protein derived from LanYFP (Shaner et al., 2013)
   2323..2346    +  CDS            9xHis (fragment): 9xHis affinity tag
   2431..2525    +  terminator     lambda t0 terminator: transcription terminator from phage lambda
   3017..3239    +  rep_origin     pSC101 ori: low-copy replication origin that requires the Rep101 protein
   3287..4237    +  CDS            Rep101: RepA protein needed for replication with the pSC101 origin; rep101
   4775..4861    -  terminator     rrnB T1 terminator: Escherichia coli rrnB; transcription terminator T1 from the E. coli rrnB gene
>Addgene plasmid #208185 | pSC101-GFPmut2(ΔmScarlet) | addgene full sequence | sequence record 419242 | Addgene NGS Result
TGCATGCCCAAGGAGATGGCGCCCAACAGTCCCCCGGCCACGGGGCCTGCCACCATACCCACGCCGAAAC
AAGCGCTCATGAGCCCGAAGTGGCGAGCCCGATCTTCCCCATCGGTGATGTCGGCGATATAGGCGCCAGC
AACCGCACCTGTGGCGCCGGTGATGCCGGCCACGATGCGTCCGGCGTAGAGTTACCAATGCTTAATCAGT
GAGGCACCTATCTCAGCGATCTGTCTATTTCGTTCATCCATAGTTGCCTGACTCCCCGTCGTGTAGATAA
CTACGATACGGGAGGGCTTACCATCTGGCCCCAGTGCTGCAATGATACCGCGAGACCCACGCTCACCGGC
TCCAGATTTATCAGCAATAAACCAGCCAGCCGGAAGGGCCGAGCGCAGAAGTGGTCCTGCAACTTTATCC
GCCTCCATCCAGTCTATTAATTGTTGCCGGGAAGCTAGAGTAAGTAGTTCGCCAGTTAATAGTTTGCGCA
ACGTTGTTGCCATTGCTGCAGGCATCGTGGTGTCACGCTCGTCGTTTGGTATGGCTTCATTCAGCTCCGG
TTCCCAACGATCAAGGCGAGTTACATGATCCCCCATGTTGTGCAAAAAAGCGGTTAGCTCCTTCGGTCCT
CCGATCGTTGTCAGAAGTAAGTTGGCCGCAGTGTTATCACTCATGGTTATGGCAGCACTGCATAATTCTC
TTACTGTCATGCCATCCGTAAGATGCTTTTCTGTGACTGGTGAGTACTCAACCAAGTCATTCTGAGAATA
GTGTATGCGGCGACCGAGTTGCTCTTGCCCGGCGTCAACACGGGATAATACCGCGCCACATAGCAGAACT
TTAAAAGTGCTCATCATTGGAAAACGTTCTTCGGGGCGAAAACTCTCAAGGATCTTACCGCTGTTGAGAT
CCAGTTCGATGTAACCCACTCGTGCACCCAACTGATCTTCAGCATCTTTTACTTTCACCAGCGTTTCTGG
GTGAGCAAAAACAGGAAGGCAAAATGCCGCAAAAAAGGGAATAAGGGCGACACGGAAATGTTGAATACTC
ATACTCTTCCTTTTTCAATATTATTGAAGCATTTATCAGGGTTATTGTCTCATGAGCGGATACATATTTG
AATGTATTTAGAAAAATAAACAAATAGGGGTTCCGCGCACATTTCCCCGAAAAGTGCCACCTGACGTCTA
AGAAACCATTATTATCATAAAAGGCCATCCTGACGGATGGCCTTCTATGAATGCCTTGGCTGCGATTCAT
TCTTTATATGAATAAAATTGTTGTCAGTTTCACGTCTTGTCCTGCCATATCGCGAAATTTCTGCGCAAAA
GCACAAAAAATTTTTGCATCTCCCCCTTGATGACGTGGGTTACGACCCCATTTAGTAGTCAACCGCAGTG
AGTGAGTCTGACGAGGCCCTTTCGTCTTCAAGAATTCTCATGTTTGACAGCTTATCATCGATAAGCTTTA
ATGCGGTAGTTTATCACAGTTAAATTGCTAACGCAGTCCGGGGAATTCAGGCTTGGAGGAACAATATGAA
AGGATCCAAAGGTGAAGAATTATTCACTGGAGTTGTCCCAATTCTTGTTGAATTAGATGGTGATGTTAAT
GGGCACAAATTTTCTGTCAGTGGAGAGGGTGAAGGTGATGCAACATACGGAAAACTTACCCTTAAATTTA
TTTGCACTACTGGAAAACTACCTGTTCCATGGCCAACACTTGTCACTACTTTCGCGTATGGTCTTCAATG
CTTTGCGAGATACCCAGATCATATGAAACAGCATGACTTTTTCAAGAGTGCCATGCCCGAAGGTTATGTA
CAGGAAAGAACTATATTTTTCAAAGATGACGGGAACTACAAGACACGTGCTGAAGTCAAGTTTGAAGGTG
ATACCCTTGTTAATAGAATCGAGTTAAAAGGTATTGATTTTAAAGAAGATGGAAACATTCTTGGACACAA
ATTGGAATACAACTATAACTCACACAAAGTATACATCATGGCAGACAAACAAAAGGATGGAATCAAAGTT
AACTTCAAAATTAGACACAACATTGAAGATGGAAGCGTTCAACTAGCAGACCATTATCAACGAAATACTC
CAATTGGCGATGGCCCTGTCCTTTTACCAGACAACCATTACCTGTCCACACAATCTGCCCTTTCGAAAGA
TCCCAACGAAAAGAGAGACCACATGGTCCTTCTTGAGTTTGTAACAGCTGCTGGGATTACACATGGTATG
GATGAATTGTACAAATAACCGCCAGGAGGAACAATATGGTGAGCAAGGGGCATGGACGAGCTGTACAAGT
AAAAGCCTCGAGCACCACCACCACCACCACCACCACTAATTGATTAATACCTAGGCTGCTAAACAAAGCC
CATGGATCGATAGCTGGTCGACAGGACTCTGGGGTTCGAGAGCTCGCTTGGACTCCTGTTGATAGATCCA
GTAATGACCTCAGAACTCCATCTGGATTTGTTCAGAACGCTCGGTTGCCGCCGGGCGTTTTTTATTGGTG
AGAATCCAAGCACTAGGGACAGTAAGACGGGTAAGCCTGTTGATGATACCGCTGCCTTACTGGGTGCATT
AGCCAGTCTGAATGACCTGTCACGGGATAATCCGAAGTGGTCAGACTGGAAAATCAGAGGGCAGGAACTG
CTGAACAGCAAAAAGTCAGATAGCACCACATAGCAGACCCGCCATAAAACGCCCTGAGAAGCCCGTGACG
GGCTTTTCTTGTATTATGGGTAGTTTCCTTGCATGAATCCATAAAAGGCGCCTGTAGTGCCATTTACCCC
CATTCACTGCCAGAGCCGTGAGCGCAGCGAACTGAATGTCACGAAAAAGACAGCGACTCAGGTGCCTGAT
GGTCGGAGACAAAAGGAATATTCAGCGATTTGCCCGAGCTTGCGAGGGTGCTACTTAAGCCTTTAGGGTT
TTAAGGTCTGTTTTGTAGAGGAGCAAACAGCGTTTGCGACATCCTTTTGTAATACTGCGGAACTGACTAA
AGTAGTGAGTTATACACAGGGCTGGGATCTATTCTTTTTATCTTTTTTTATTCTTTCTTTATTCTATAAA
TTATAACCACTTGAATATAAACAAAAAAAACACACAAAGGTCTAGCGGAATTTACAGAGGGTCTAGCAGA
ATTTACAAGTTTTCCAGCAAAGGTCTAGCAGAATTTACAGATACCCACAACTCAAAGGAAAAGGACTAGT
AATTATCATTGACTAGCCCATCTCAATTGGTATAGTGATTAAAATCACCTAGACCAATTGAGATGTATGT
CTGAATTAGTTGTTTTCAAAGCAAATGAACTAGCGATTAGTCGCTATGACTTAACGGAGCATGAAACCAA
GCTAATTTTATGCTGTGTGGCACTACTCAACCCCACGATTGAAAACCCTACAAGGAAAGAACGGACGGTA
TCGTTCACTTATAACCAATACGCTCAGATGATGAACATCAGTAGGGAAAATGCTTATGGTGTATTAGCTA
AAGCAACCAGAGAGCTGATGACGAGAACTGTGGAAATCAGGAATCCTTTGGTTAAAGGCTTTGAGATTTT
CCAGTGGACAAACTATGCCAAGTTCTCAAGCGAAAAATTAGAATTAGTTTTTAGTGAAGAGATATTGCCT
TATCTTTTCCAGTTAAAAAAATTCATAAAATATAATCTGGAACATGTTAAGTCTTTTGAAAACAAATACT
CTATGAGGATTTATGAGTGGTTATTAAAAGAACTAACACAAAAGAAAACTCACAAGGCAAATATAGAGAT
TAGCCTTGATGAATTTAAGTTCATGTTAATGCTTGAAAATAACTACCATGAGTTTAAAAGGCTTAACCAA
TGGGTTTTGAAACCAATAAGTAAAGATTTAAACACTTACAGCAATATGAAATTGGTGGTTGATAAGCGAG
GCCGCCCGACTGATACGTTGATTTTCCAAGTTGAACTAGATAGACAAATGGATCTCGTAACCGAACTTGA
GAACAACCAGATAAAAATGAATGGTGACAAAATACCAACAACCATTACATCAGATTCCTACCTACATAAC
GGACTAAGAAAAACACTACACGATGCTTTAACTGCAAAAATTCAGCTCACCAGTTTTGAGGCAAAATTTT
TGAGTGACATGCAAAGTAAGTATGATCTCAATGGTTCGTTCTCATGGCTCACGCAAAAACAACGAACCAC
ACTAGAGAACATACTGGCTAAATACGGAAGGATCTGAGGTTCTTATGGCTCTTGTATCTATCAGTGAAGC
ATCAAGACTAACAAACAAAAGTAGAACAACTGTTCACCGTTACATATCAAAGGGAAAACTGTCCATATGC
ACAGATGAAAACGGTGTAAAAAAGATAGATACATCAGAGCTTTTACGAGTTTTTGGTGCATTCAAAGCTG
TTCACCATGAACAGATCGACAATGTAACAGATGAACAGCATGTAACACCTAATAGAACAGGTGAAACCAG
TAAAACAAAGCAACTAGAACATGAAATTGAACACCTGAGACAACTTGTTACAGCTCAACAGTCACACATA
GACAGCCTGAAACAGGCGATGCTGCTTATCGAATCAAAGCTGCCGACAACACGGGAGCCAGTGACGCCTC
CCGTGGGGAAAAAATCATGGCAATTCTGGAAGAAATAGCGCTTTCAGCCGGCAAACCGGCTGAAGCCGGA
TCTGCGATTCTGATAACAAACTAGCAACACCAGAACAGCCCGTTTGCGGGCAGCAAAACCCGTACCCTAG
GTCTAGGGCGGCGGATTTGTCCTACTCAGGAGAGCGTTCACCGACAAACAACAGATAAAACGAAAGGCCC
AGTCTTTCGACTGAGCCTTTCGTTTTATTTGATGCCTCTAGAGCT
